Addgene plasmid #199251: BA31_pU.CAG.SaCas9-D10A.rBGpA
Purpose: Expression construct encoding the S. aureus Cas9.D10A nickase (SaCas9.D10A)
Depositing lab: Manuel Goncalves. Depositing organization: Leiden University Medical Center. Publication: Precise and broad scope genome editing based on high-specificity Cas9 nickases. Wang Q, Liu J, Janssen JM, Le Bouteiller M, Frock RL, Goncalves MAFV. Nucleic Acids Res. 2021 Jan 25;49(2):1173-1198. doi: 10.1093/nar/gkaa1236. PubMed 33398349.
Backbone
  Vector backbone: pBR322
  Backbone size w/o insert (bp): 4965
  Total vector size (bp): 8379
  Vector type: Mammalian Expression, CRISPR
Growth in bacteria
  Bacterial resistance: Ampicillin, 100 μg/mL
  Growth temperature: 37°C
  Growth strain: DH5alpha
  Copy number: High Copy
Gene/Insert
  Gene/Insert name: SaCas9.D10A nickase
  Species: Staphylococcus aureus
  Insert size (bp): 3336
  Mutation: D10A
  Promoter: CAG promoter
  Tag / fusion protein: SV40 NLS (N terminal on insert); Nucleoplasmin NLS (C terminal on insert); 3XHA epitope (C terminal on insert)
  Cloning method: Unknown
  Sequencing primers: 5′ M13 rev; 3′ M13 fwd
Resource information
  A portion of this plasmid was derived from a plasmid made by: Insert SaCas9 described in: Ran et al. Nature 2015 520:186-191.
Terms and licenses: Academic/Nonprofit Terms; Industry Terms: Not Available to Industry
Depositor comments: The insert SaCas9 was modified via the introduction of the RuvC nuclease domain-disabling mutation D10A and placed in a pCAG.rBGpA expression plasmid backbone.
How to cite: BA31_pU.CAG.SaCas9-D10A.rBGpA was a gift from Manuel Goncalves (Addgene plasmid # 199251 ; http://n2t.net/addgene:199251 ; RRID:Addgene_199251)
