[The description below was written by a language model from this plasmid's Addgene catalogue record and pLannotate feature annotations shown in this document.]
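Description:
BA31_pU.CAG.SaCas9-D10A.rBGpA is a mammalian expression plasmid for CRISPR work that encodes the Staphylococcus aureus Cas9 D10A nickase. The backbone is catalogued as pBR322-derived and is propagated in E. coli as a high-copy plasmid. It carries a ColE1/pMB1-type origin and a β-lactamase gene with its own promoter for ampicillin selection. Only short fragments of rop and bom are annotated, along with leftover lac elements (lacZα and lacI fragments, CAP site, lac promoter and operator). These appear to be backbone remnants rather than functional parts of the payload. The catalogue gives a total size of 8,379 bp, close to the 8,384 nt of the sequenced record.

The expression cassette is driven by the CAG promoter, annotated as the CMV immediate-early enhancer, the chicken β-actin promoter and a chimeric β-actin/β-globin intron, a combination that gives strong, broadly active transcription in mammalian cells. The SaCas9 open reading frame is listed with an N-terminal SV40 NLS (not separately annotated in the feature table), followed by a C-terminal nucleoplasmin bipartite NLS and a 3xHA epitope tag for nuclear import and immunodetection. Transcripts terminate at a rabbit β-globin polyadenylation signal; the short upstream "HBB" hit probably reflects globin-derived sequence in that region.

The D10A substitution disables the RuvC nuclease domain, so the protein cuts only one DNA strand instead of making a double-strand break. No guide RNA cassette is annotated, so an SaCas9-compatible guide would have to be supplied from another construct. The associated publication concerns precise genome editing with high-specificity Cas9 nickases, for which this plasmid provides the SaCas9 nickase.
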