Features (pLannotate 1.2.2; 20 found; start..end, strand, type, name):
    106..409     +  enhancer       CMV enhancer: human cytomegalovirus immediate early enhancer
    411..686     +  promoter       chicken β-actin promoter: No description available
    687..1703    +  intron         chimeric intron: chimera between introns from chicken β-actin and rabbit β-globin
   1846..5001    +  CDS            cas9: CAS9_STAAU - Experimental evidence at protein level: Swiss-Prot protein existence level 1. CRISPR (clustered regularly interspaced short palindromic repeat) is an adaptive immune system that provides protection against mobile genetic elements (viruses, transposable elements and conjugative plasmids). CRISPR clusters contain spacers, sequences complementary to antecedent mobile elements, and target invading nucleic acids. CRISPR clusters are transcribed and processed into CRISPR RNA (crRNA). In type II CRISPR systems correct processing of pre-crRNA requires a trans- encoded small RNA (tracrRNA)
   5002..5049    +  CDS            nucleoplasmin NLS: bipartite nuclear localization signal from nucleoplasmin
   5056..5072    +  CDS            3xHA (fragment): three tandem HA epitope tags
   5083..5099    +  CDS            3xHA (fragment): three tandem HA epitope tags
   5110..5138    +  CDS            3xHA (fragment): three tandem HA epitope tags
   5171..5245    +  CDS            HBB (fragment): HBB_PONPY - Experimental evidence at transcript level: Swiss-Prot protein existence level 2. Involved in oxygen transport from the lung to the various peripheral tissues. From Pongo pygmaeus (Bornean orangutan).
   5316..5371    +  polyA_signal   β-globin poly(A) signal: rabbit β-globin polyadenylation signal (Gil and Proudfoot, 1987)
   5746..5903    +  CDS            lacZα (fragment): LacZα fragment of β-galactosidase; lacZ fragment
   5909..6008    -  misc_feature   bom (fragment): basis of mobility region from pBR322
   6110..6145    -  CDS            rop (fragment): Rop protein, which maintains plasmids at low copy number; rop
   6240..6344    +  promoter       AmpR promoter: bla
   6345..7205    +  CDS            AmpR: β-lactamase; bla; confers resistance to ampicillin, carbenicillin, and related antibiotics
   7376..7964    +  rep_origin     ori: high-copy-number ColE1/pMB1/pBR322/pUC origin of replication
   8147..8239    +  CDS            lacI (fragment): lac repressor; lacI; The lac repressor binds to the lac operator to inhibit transcription in E. coli. This inhibition can be relieved by adding lactose or isopropyl-β-D-thiogalactopyranoside (IPTG).
   8252..8273    +  protein_bind   CAP binding site: CAP binding activates transcription in the presence of cAMP. E. coli catabolite activator protein
   8288..8318    +  promoter       lac promoter: promoter for the E. coli lac operon
   8326..8342    +  protein_bind   lac operator: The lac repressor binds to the lac operator to inhibit transcription in E. coli. This inhibition can be relieved by adding lactose or isopropyl-β-D-thiogalactopyranoside (IPTG). lac repressor encoded by lacI
>Addgene plasmid #199251 | BA31_pU.CAG.SaCas9-D10A.rBGpA | addgene full sequence | sequence record 391385 | Addgene NGS Result
GTTTAAACATTTAAATCTCGAGCCATGGATTCGACATTGATTATTGACTAGTTATTAATAATCAATTACG
GGGTCATTAGTTCATAGCCCATATATGGAGTTCCGCGTTACATAACTTACGGTAAATGGCCCGCCTGGCT
GACCGCCCAACGACCCCCGCCCATTGACGTCAATAATGACGTATGTTCCCATAGTAACGCCAATAGGGAC
TTTCCATTGACGTCAATGGGTGGAGTATTTACGGTAAACTGCCCACTTGGCAGTACATCAAGTGTATCAT
ATGCCAAGTACGCCCCCTATTGACGTCAATGACGGTAAATGGCCCGCCTGGCATTATGCCCAGTACATGA
CCTTATGGGACTTTCCTACTTGGCAGTACATCTACGTATTAGTCATCGCTATTACCATGGTCGAGGTGAG
CCCCACGTTCTGCTTCACTCTCCCCATCTCCCCCCCCTCCCCACCCCCAATTTTGTATTTATTTATTTTT
TAATTATTTTGTGCAGCGATGGGGGCGGGGGGGGGGGGGGSGCGCGCCAGGCGGGGCGGGGCGGGGCGAG
GGGCGGGGCGGGGCGAGGCGGAGAGGTGCGGCGGCAGCCAATCAGAGCGGCGCGCTCCGAAAGTTTCCTT
TTATGGCGAGGCGGCGGCGGCGGCGGCCCTATAAAAAGCGAAGCGCGCGGCGGGCGGGAGTCGCTGCGCG
CTGCCTTCGCCCCGTGCCCCGCTCCGCCGCCGCCTCGCGCCGCCCGCCCCGGCTCTGACTGACCGCGTTA
CTCCCACAGGTGAGCGGGCGGGACGGCCCTTCTCCTCCGGGCTGTAATTAGCGCTTGGTTTAATGACGGC
TTGTTTCTTTTCTGTGGCTGCGTGAAAGCCTTGAGGGGCTCCGGGAGGGCCCTTTGTGCGGGGGGAGCGG
CTCGGGGGGTGCGTGCGTGTGTGTGTGCGTGGGGAGCGCCGCGTGCGGCTCCGCGCTGCCCGGCGGCTGT
GAGCGCTGCGGGCGCGGCGCGGGGCTTTGTGCGCTCCGCAGTGTGCGCGAGGGGAGCGCGGCCGGGGGCG
GTGCCCCGCGGTGCGGGGGGGGCTGCGAGGGGAACAAAGGCTGCGTGCGGGGTGTGTGCGTGGGGGGGTG
AGCAGGGGGTGTGGGCGCGTCGGTCGGGCTGCAACCCCCCCTGCACCCCCCTCCCCGAGTTGCTGAGCAC
GGCCCGGCTTCGGGTGCGGGGCTCCGTACGGGGCGTGGCGCGGGGCTCGCCGTGCCGGGCGGGGGGTGGC
GGCAGGTGGGGGTGCCGGGCGGGGCGGGGCCGCCTCGGGCCGGGGAGGGCTCGGGGGAGGGGCGCGGCGG
CCCCCGGAGCGCCGGCGGCTGTCGAGGCGCGGCGAGCCGCAGCCATTGCCTTTTATGGTAATCGTGCGAG
AGGGCGCAGGGACTTCCTTTGTCCCAAATCTGTGCGGAGCCGAAATCTGGGAGGCGCCGCCGCACCCCCT
CTAGCGGGCGCGGGGCGAAGCGGTGCGGCGCCGGCAGGAAGGAAATGGGCGGGGAGGGCCTTCGTGCGTC
GCCGCGCCGCCGTCCCCTTCTCCCTCTCCAGCCTCGGGGCTGTCCGCGGGGGGACGGCTGCCTTCGGGGG
GGACGGGGCAGGGCGGGGTTCGGCTTCTGGCGTGTGACCGGCGGCTCTAGAGCCTCTGCTAACCATGTTC
ATGCCTTCTTCTTTTTCCTACAGCTCCTGGGCAACGTGCTGGTTATTGTGCTGTCTCATCATTTTGGCAA
AGAATTATCGCATGCCTGCAGAGCTCTAGAGTCCCGGTGCCACCATGGCCCCAAAGAAGAAGCGGAAGGT
CGGTATCCACGGAGTCCCAGCAGCCAAGCGGAACTACATCCTGGGCCTGGCCATCGGCATCACCAGCGTG
GGCTACGGCATCATCGACTACGAGACACGGGACGTGATCGATGCCGGCGTGCGGCTGTTCAAAGAGGCCA
ACGTGGAAAACAACGAGGGCAGGCGGAGCAAGAGAGGCGCCAGAAGGCTGAAGCGGCGGAGGCGGCATAG
AATCCAGAGAGTGAAGAAGCTGCTGTTCGACTACAACCTGCTGACCGACCACAGCGAGCTGAGCGGCATC
AACCCCTACGAGGCCAGAGTGAAGGGCCTGAGCCAGAAGCTGAGCGAGGAAGAGTTCTCTGCCGCCCTGC
TGCACCTGGCCAAGAGAAGAGGCGTGCACAACGTGAACGAGGTGGAAGAGGACACCGGCAACGAGCTGTC
CACCAAAGAGCAGATCAGCCGGAACAGCAAGGCCCTGGAAGAGAAATACGTGGCCGAACTGCAGCTGGAA
CGGCTGAAGAAAGACGGCGAAGTGCGGGGCAGCATCAACAGATTCAAGACCAGCGACTACGTGAAAGAAG
CCAAACAGCTGCTGAAGGTGCAGAAGGCCTACCACCAGCTGGACCAGAGCTTCATCGACACCTACATCGA
CCTGCTGGAAACCCGGCGGACCTACTATGAGGGACCTGGCGAGGGCAGCCCCTTCGGCTGGAAGGACATC
AAAGAATGGTACGAGATGCTGATGGGCCACTGCACCTACTTCCCCGAGGAACTGCGGAGCGTGAAGTACG
CCTACAACGCCGACCTGTACAACGCCCTGAACGACCTGAACAATCTCGTGATCACCAGGGACGAGAACGA
GAAGCTGGAATATTACGAGAAGTTCCAGATCATCGAGAACGTGTTCAAGCAGAAGAAGAAGCCCACCCTG
AAGCAGATCGCCAAAGAAATCCTCGTGAACGAAGAGGATATTAAGGGCTACAGAGTGACCAGCACCGGCA
AGCCCGAGTTCACCAACCTGAAGGTGTACCACGACATCAAGGACATTACCGCCCGGAAAGAGATTATTGA
GAACGCCGAGCTGCTGGATCAGATTGCCAAGATCCTGACCATCTACCAGAGCAGCGAGGACATCCAGGAA
GAACTGACCAATCTGAACTCCGAGCTGACCCAGGAAGAGATCGAGCAGATCTCTAATCTGAAGGGCTATA
CCGGCACCCACAACCTGAGCCTGAAGGCCATCAACCTGATCCTGGACGAGCTGTGGCACACCAACGACAA
CCAGATCGCTATCTTCAACCGGCTGAAGCTGGTGCCCAAGAAGGTGGACCTGTCCCAGCAGAAAGAGATC
CCCACCACCCTGGTGGACGACTTCATCCTGAGCCCCGTCGTGAAGAGAAGCTTCATCCAGAGCATCAAAG
TGATCAACGCCATCATCAAGAAGTACGGCCTGCCCAACGACATCATTATCGAGCTGGCCCGCGAGAAGAA
CTCCAAGGACGCCCAGAAAATGATCAACGAGATGCAGAAGCGGAACCGGCAGACCAACGAGCGGATCGAG
GAAATCATCCGGACCACCGGCAAAGAGAACGCCAAGTACCTGATCGAGAAGATCAAGCTGCACGACATGC
AGGAAGGCAAGTGCCTGTACAGCCTGGAAGCCATCCCTCTGGAAGATCTGCTGAACAACCCCTTCAACTA
TGAGGTGGACCACATCATCCCCAGAAGCGTGTCCTTCGACAACAGCTTCAACAACAAGGTGCTCGTGAAG
CAGGAAGAAAACAGCAAGAAGGGCAACCGGACCCCATTCCAGTACCTGAGCAGCAGCGACAGCAAGATCA
GCTACGAAACCTTCAAGAAGCACATCCTGAATCTGGCCAAGGGCAAGGGCAGAATCAGCAAGACCAAGAA
AGAGTATCTGCTGGAAGAACGGGACATCAACAGGTTCTCCGTGCAGAAAGACTTCATCAACCGGAACCTG
GTGGATACCAGATACGCCACCAGAGGCCTGATGAACCTGCTGCGGAGCTACTTCAGAGTGAACAACCTGG
ACGTGAAAGTGAAGTCCATCAATGGCGGCTTCACCAGCTTTCTGCGGCGGAAGTGGAAGTTTAAGAAAGA
GCGGAACAAGGGGTACAAGCACCACGCCGAGGACGCCCTGATCATTGCCAACGCCGATTTCATCTTCAAA
GAGTGGAAGAAACTGGACAAGGCCAAAAAAGTGATGGAAAACCAGATGTTCGAGGAAAAGCAGGCCGAGA
GCATGCCCGAGATCGAAACCGAGCAGGAGTACAAAGAGATCTTCATCACCCCCCACCAGATCAAGCACAT
TAAGGACTTCAAGGACTACAAGTACAGCCACCGGGTGGACAAGAAGCCTAATAGAGAGCTGATTAACGAC
ACCCTGTACTCCACCCGGAAGGACGACAAGGGCAACACCCTGATCGTGAACAATCTGAACGGCCTGTACG
ACAAGGACAATGACAAGCTGAAAAAGCTGATCAACAAGAGCCCCGAAAAGCTGCTGATGTACCACCACGA
CCCCCAGACCTACCAGAAACTGAAGCTGATTATGGAACAGTACGGCGACGAGAAGAATCCCCTGTACAAG
TACTACGAGGAAACCGGGAACTACCTGACCAAGTACTCCAAAAAGGACAACGGCCCCGTGATCAAGAAGA
TTAAGTATTACGGCAACAAACTGAACGCCCATCTGGACATCACCGACGACTACCCCAACAGCAGAAACAA
GGTCGTGAAGCTGTCCCTGAAGCCCTACAGATTCGACGTGTACCTGGACAATGGCGTGTACAAGTTCGTG
ACCGTGAAGAATCTGGATGTGATCAAAAAAGAAAACTACTACGAAGTGAATAGCAAGTGCTATGAGGAAG
CTAAGAAGCTGAAGAAGATCAGCAACCAGGCCGAGTTTATCGCCTCCTTCTACAACAACGATCTGATCAA
GATCAACGGCGAGCTGTATAGAGTGATCGGCGTGAACAACGACCTGCTGAACCGGATCGAAGTGAACATG
ATCGACATCACCTACCGCGAGTACCTGGAAAACATGAACGACAAGAGGCCCCCCAGGATCATTAAGACAA
TCGCCTCCAAGACCCAGAGCATTAAGAAGTACAGCACAGACATTCTGGGCAACCTGTATGAAGTGAAATC
TAAGAAGCACCCTCAGATCATCAAAAAGGGCAAAAGGCCGGCGGCCACGAAAAAGGCCGGCCAGGCAAAA
AAGAAAAAGGGATCCTACCCATACGATGTTCCAGATTACGCTTACCCATACGATGTTCCAGATTACGCTT
ACCCATACGATGTTCCAGATTACGCTTAAGAATTGGCCGCACTTAAGTTACGCGTGGAAATTCACTCCTC
AGGTGCAGGCTGCCTATCAGAAGGTGGTGGCTGGTGTGGCCAATGCCCTGGCTCACAAATACCACTGAGA
TCTTTTTCCCTCTGCCAAAAATTATGGGGACATCATGAAGCCCCTTGAGCATCTGACTTCTGGCTAATAA
AGGAAATTTATTTTCATTGCAATAGTGTGTTGGAATTTTTTGTGTCTCTCACTCGGAAGGACATATGGGA
GGGCAAATCATTTAAAACATCAGAATGAGTATTTGGTTTAGAGTTTGGCAACATATGCCCATATGCTGGC
TGCCATGAACAAAGGTTGGCTATAAAGAGGTCATCAGTATATGAAACAGCCCCCTGCTGTCCATTCCTTA
TTCCATAGAAAAGCCTTGACTTGAGGTTAGATTTTTTTTATATTTTGTTTTGTGTTATTTTTTTCTTTAA
CATCCCTAAAATTTTCCTTACATGTTTTACTAGCCAGATTTTTCCTCCTCTCCTGACTACTCCCAGTCAT
AGCTGTCCCTCTTCTCTTATGGAGATCCCTCGACCTGCAGCCCAAGCTGATCCCGGGATTTAAATGTTTA
AACGAATTCACTGGCCGTCGTTTTACAACGTCGTGACTGGGAAAACCCTGGCGTTACCCAACTTAATCGC
CTTGCAGCACATCCCCCTTTCGCCAGCTGGCGTAATAGCGAAGAGGCCCGCACCGATCGCCCTTCCCAAC
AGTTGCGCAGCCTGAATGGCGAATGGCGCCTGATGCGGTATTTTCTCCTTACGCATCTGTGCGGTATTTC
ACACCGCATATGGTGCACTCTCAGTACAATCTGCTCTGATGCCGCATAGTTAAGCCAGCCCCGACACCCG
CCAACACCCGCTGACGCGCCCTGACGGGCTTGTCTGCTCCCGGCATCCGCTTACAGACAAGCTGTGACCG
TCTCCGGGAGCTGCATGTGTCAGAGGTTTTCACCGTCATCACCGAAACGCGCGAGACGAAAGGGCCTCGT
GATACGCCTATTTTTATAGGTTAATGTCATGATAATAATGGTTTCTTAGACGTCAGGTGGCACTTTTCGG
GGAAATGTGCGCGGAACCCCTATTTGTTTATTTTTCTAAATACATTCAAATATGTATCCGCTCATGAGAC
AATAACCCTGATAAATGCTTCAATAATATTGAAAAAGGAAGAGTATGAGTATTCAACATTTCCGTGTCGC
CCTTATTCCCTTTTTTGCGGCATTTTGCCTTCCTGTTTTTGCTCACCCAGAAACGCTGGTGAAAGTAAAA
GATGCTGAAGATCAGTTGGGTGCACGAGTGGGTTACATCGAACTGGATCTCAACAGCGGTAAGATCCTTG
AGAGTTTTCGCCCCGAAGAACGTTTTCCAATGATGAGCACTTTTAAAGTTCTGCTATGTGGCGCGGTATT
ATCCCGTATTGACGCCGGGCAAGAGCAACTCGGTCGCCGCATACACTATTCTCAGAATGACTTGGTTGAG
TACTCACCAGTCACAGAAAAGCATCTTACGGATGGCATGACAGTAAGAGAATTATGCAGTGCTGCCATAA
CCATGAGTGATAACACTGCGGCCAACTTACTTCTGACAACGATCGGAGGACCGAAGGAGCTAACCGCTTT
TTTGCACAACATGGGGGATCATGTAACTCGCCTTGATCGTTGGGAACCGGAGCTGAATGAAGCCATACCA
AACGACGAGCGTGACACCACGATGCCTGTAGCAATGGCAACAACGTTGCGCAAACTATTAACTGGCGAAC
TACTTACTCTAGCTTCCCGGCAACAATTAATAGACTGGATGGAGGCGGATAAAGTTGCAGGACCACTTCT
GCGCTCGGCCCTTCCGGCTGGCTGGTTTATTGCTGATAAATCTGGAGCCGGTGAGCGTGGGTCTCGCGGT
ATCATTGCAGCACTGGGGCCAGATGGTAAGCCCTCCCGTATCGTAGTTATCTACACGACGGGGAGTCAGG
CAACTATGGATGAACGAAATAGACAGATCGCTGAGATAGGTGCCTCACTGATTAAGCATTGGTAACTGTC
AGACCAAGTTTACTCATATATACTTTAGATTGATTTAAAACTTCATTTTTAATTTAAAAGGATCTAGGTG
AAGATCCTTTTTGATAATCTCATGACCAAAATCCCTTAACGTGAGTTTTCGTTCCACTGAGCGTCAGACC
CCGTAGAAAAGATCAAAGGATCTTCTTGAGATCCTTTTTTTCTGCGCGTAATCTGCTGCTTGCAAACAAA
AAAACCACCGCTACCAGCGGTGGTTTGTTTGCCGGATCAAGAGCTACCAACTCTTTTTCCGAAGGTAACT
GGCTTCAGCAGAGCGCAGATACCAAATACTGTTCTTCTAGTGTAGCCGTAGTTAGGCCACCACTTCAAGA
ACTCTGTAGCACCGCCTACATACCTCGCTCTGCTAATCCTGTTACCAGTGGCTGCTGCCAGTGGCGATAA
GTCGTGTCTTACCGGGTTGGACTCAAGACGATAGTTACCGGATAAGGCGCAGCGGTCGGGCTGAACGGGG
GGTTCGTGCACACAGCCCAGCTTGGAGCGAACGACCTACACCGAACTGAGATACCTACAGCGTGAGCTAT
GAGAAAGCGCCACGCTTCCCGAAGGGAGAAAGGCGGACAGGTATCCGGTAAGCGGCAGGGTCGGAACAGG
AGAGCGCACGAGGGAGCTTCCAGGGGGAAACGCCTGGTATCTTTATAGTCCTGTCGGGTTTCGCCACCTC
TGACTTGAGCGTCGATTTTTGTGATGCTCGTCAGGGGGGCGGAGCCTATGGAAAAACGCCAGCAACGCGG
CCTTTTTACGGTTCCTGGCCTTTTGCTGGCCTTTTGCTCACATGTTCTTTCCTGCGTTATCCCCTGATTC
TGTGGATAACCGTATTACCGCCTTTGAGTGAGCTGATACCGCTCGCCGCAGCCGAACGACCGAGCGCAGC
GAGTCAGTGAGCGAGGAAGCGGAAGAGCGCCCAATACGCAAACCGCCTCTCCCCGCGCGTTGGCCGATTC
ATTAATGCAGCTGGCACGACAGGTTTCCCGACTGGAAAGCGGGCAGTGAGCGCAACGCAATTAATGTGAG
TTAGCTCACTCATTAGGCACCCCAGGCTTTACACTTTATGCTTCCGGCTCGTATGTTGTGTGGAATTGTG
AGCGGATAACAATTTCACACAGGAAACAGCTATGACCATGATTACGCCAAGCTT
